>Addgene plasmid #58783 | pX330S-7 | depositor full sequence | sequence record 91079 | pX330S-7 sequence 8698 bps
TGAGACCCGTTACATAACTTACGGTAAATGGCCCGCCTGGCTGACCGCCCAACGACCCCCGCCCATTGAC
GTCAATAGTAACGCCAATAGGGACTTTCCATTGACGTCAATGGGTGGAGTATTTACGGTAAACTGCCCAC
TTGGCAGTACATCAAGTGTATCATATGCCAAGTACGCCCCCTATTGACGTCAATGACGGTAAATGGCCCG
CCTGGCATTGTGCCCAGTACATGACCTTATGGGACTTTCCTACTTGGCAGTACATCTACGTATTAGTCAT
CGCTATTACCATGGTCGAGGTGAGCCCCACGTTCTGCTTCACTCTCCCCATCTCCCCCCCCTCCCCACCC
CCAATTTTGTATTTATTTATTTTTTAATTATTTTGTGCAGCGATGGGGGCGGGGGGGGGGGGGGGGCGCG
CGCCAGGCGGGGCGGGGCGGGGCGAGGGGCGGGGCGGGGCGAGGCGGAGAGGTGCGGCGGCAGCCAATCA
GAGCGGCGCGCTCCGAAAGTTTCCTTTTATGGCGAGGCGGCGGCGGCGGCGGCCCTATAAAAAGCGAAGC
GCGCGGCGGGCGGGAGTCGCTGCGACGCTGCCTTCGCCCCGTGCCCCGCTCCGCCGCCGCCTCGCGCCGC
CCGCCCCGGCTCTGACTGACCGCGTTACTCCCACAGGTGAGCGGGCGGGACGGCCCTTCTCCTCCGGGCT
GTAATTAGCTGAGCAAGAGGTAAGGGTTTAAGGGATGGTTGGTTGGTGGGGTATTAATGTTTAATTACCT
GGAGCACCTGCCTGAAATCACTTTTTTTCAGGTTGGACCGGTGCCACCATGGACTATAAGGACCACGACG
GAGACTACAAGGATCATGATATTGATTACAAAGACGATGACGATAAGATGGCCCCAAAGAAGAAGCGGAA
GGTCGGTATCCACGGAGTCCCAGCAGCCGACAAGAAGTACAGCATCGGCCTGGACATCGGCACCAACTCT
GTGGGCTGGGCCGTGATCACCGACGAGTACAAGGTGCCCAGCAAGAAATTCAAGGTGCTGGGCAACACCG
ACCGGCACAGCATCAAGAAGAACCTGATCGGAGCCCTGCTGTTCGACAGCGGCGAAACAGCCGAGGCCAC
CCGGCTGAAGAGAACCGCCAGAAGAAGATACACCAGACGGAAGAACCGGATCTGCTATCTGCAAGAGATC
TTCAGCAACGAGATGGCCAAGGTGGACGACAGCTTCTTCCACAGACTGGAAGAGTCCTTCCTGGTGGAAG
AGGATAAGAAGCACGAGCGGCACCCCATCTTCGGCAACATCGTGGACGAGGTGGCCTACCACGAGAAGTA
CCCCACCATCTACCACCTGAGAAAGAAACTGGTGGACAGCACCGACAAGGCCGACCTGCGGCTGATCTAT
CTGGCCCTGGCCCACATGATCAAGTTCCGGGGCCACTTCCTGATCGAGGGCGACCTGAACCCCGACAACA
GCGACGTGGACAAGCTGTTCATCCAGCTGGTGCAGACCTACAACCAGCTGTTCGAGGAAAACCCCATCAA
CGCCAGCGGCGTGGACGCCAAGGCCATCCTGTCTGCCAGACTGAGCAAGAGCAGACGGCTGGAAAATCTG
ATCGCCCAGCTGCCCGGCGAGAAGAAGAATGGCCTGTTCGGAAACCTGATTGCCCTGAGCCTGGGCCTGA
CCCCCAACTTCAAGAGCAACTTCGACCTGGCCGAGGATGCCAAACTGCAGCTGAGCAAGGACACCTACGA
CGACGACCTGGACAACCTGCTGGCCCAGATCGGCGACCAGTACGCCGACCTGTTTCTGGCCGCCAAGAAC
CTGTCCGACGCCATCCTGCTGAGCGACATCCTGAGAGTGAACACCGAGATCACCAAGGCCCCCCTGAGCG
CCTCTATGATCAAGAGATACGACGAGCACCACCAGGACCTGACCCTGCTGAAAGCTCTCGTGCGGCAGCA
GCTGCCTGAGAAGTACAAAGAGATTTTCTTCGACCAGAGCAAGAACGGCTACGCCGGCTACATTGACGGC
GGAGCCAGCCAGGAAGAGTTCTACAAGTTCATCAAGCCCATCCTGGAAAAGATGGACGGCACCGAGGAAC
TGCTCGTGAAGCTGAACAGAGAGGACCTGCTGCGGAAGCAGCGGACCTTCGACAACGGCAGCATCCCCCA
CCAGATCCACCTGGGAGAGCTGCACGCCATTCTGCGGCGGCAGGAAGATTTTTACCCATTCCTGAAGGAC
AACCGGGAAAAGATCGAGAAGATCCTGACCTTCCGCATCCCCTACTACGTGGGCCCTCTGGCCAGGGGAA
ACAGCAGATTCGCCTGGATGACCAGAAAGAGCGAGGAAACCATCACCCCCTGGAACTTCGAGGAAGTGGT
GGACAAGGGCGCTTCCGCCCAGAGCTTCATCGAGCGGATGACCAACTTCGATAAGAACCTGCCCAACGAG
AAGGTGCTGCCCAAGCACAGCCTGCTGTACGAGTACTTCACCGTGTATAACGAGCTGACCAAAGTGAAAT
ACGTGACCGAGGGAATGAGAAAGCCCGCCTTCCTGAGCGGCGAGCAGAAAAAGGCCATCGTGGACCTGCT
GTTCAAGACCAACCGGAAAGTGACCGTGAAGCAGCTGAAAGAGGACTACTTCAAGAAAATCGAGTGCTTC
GACTCCGTGGAAATCTCCGGCGTGGAAGATCGGTTCAACGCCTCCCTGGGCACATACCACGATCTGCTGA
AAATTATCAAGGACAAGGACTTCCTGGACAATGAGGAAAACGAGGACATTCTGGAAGATATCGTGCTGAC
CCTGACACTGTTTGAGGACAGAGAGATGATCGAGGAACGGCTGAAAACCTATGCCCACCTGTTCGACGAC
AAAGTGATGAAGCAGCTGAAGCGGCGGAGATACACCGGCTGGGGCAGGCTGAGCCGGAAGCTGATCAACG
GCATCCGGGACAAGCAGTCCGGCAAGACAATCCTGGATTTCCTGAAGTCCGACGGCTTCGCCAACAGAAA
CTTCATGCAGCTGATCCACGACGACAGCCTGACCTTTAAAGAGGACATCCAGAAAGCCCAGGTGTCCGGC
CAGGGCGATAGCCTGCACGAGCACATTGCCAATCTGGCCGGCAGCCCCGCCATTAAGAAGGGCATCCTGC
AGACAGTGAAGGTGGTGGACGAGCTCGTGAAAGTGATGGGCCGGCACAAGCCCGAGAACATCGTGATCGA
AATGGCCAGAGAGAACCAGACCACCCAGAAGGGACAGAAGAACAGCCGCGAGAGAATGAAGCGGATCGAA
GAGGGCATCAAAGAGCTGGGCAGCCAGATCCTGAAAGAACACCCCGTGGAAAACACCCAGCTGCAGAACG
AGAAGCTGTACCTGTACTACCTGCAGAATGGGCGGGATATGTACGTGGACCAGGAACTGGACATCAACCG
GCTGTCCGACTACGATGTGGACCATATCGTGCCTCAGAGCTTTCTGAAGGACGACTCCATCGACAACAAG
GTGCTGACCAGAAGCGACAAGAACCGGGGCAAGAGCGACAACGTGCCCTCCGAAGAGGTCGTGAAGAAGA
TGAAGAACTACTGGCGGCAGCTGCTGAACGCCAAGCTGATTACCCAGAGAAAGTTCGACAATCTGACCAA
GGCCGAGAGAGGCGGCCTGAGCGAACTGGATAAGGCCGGCTTCATCAAGAGACAGCTGGTGGAAACCCGG
CAGATCACAAAGCACGTGGCACAGATCCTGGACTCCCGGATGAACACTAAGTACGACGAGAATGACAAGC
TGATCCGGGAAGTGAAAGTGATCACCCTGAAGTCCAAGCTGGTGTCCGATTTCCGGAAGGATTTCCAGTT
TTACAAAGTGCGCGAGATCAACAACTACCACCACGCCCACGACGCCTACCTGAACGCCGTCGTGGGAACC
GCCCTGATCAAAAAGTACCCTAAGCTGGAAAGCGAGTTCGTGTACGGCGACTACAAGGTGTACGACGTGC
GGAAGATGATCGCCAAGAGCGAGCAGGAAATCGGCAAGGCTACCGCCAAGTACTTCTTCTACAGCAACAT
CATGAACTTTTTCAAGACCGAGATTACCCTGGCCAACGGCGAGATCCGGAAGCGGCCTCTGATCGAGACA
AACGGCGAAACCGGGGAGATCGTGTGGGATAAGGGCCGGGATTTTGCCACCGTGCGGAAAGTGCTGAGCA
TGCCCCAAGTGAATATCGTGAAAAAGACCGAGGTGCAGACAGGCGGCTTCAGCAAAGAGTCTATCCTGCC
CAAGAGGAACAGCGATAAGCTGATCGCCAGAAAGAAGGACTGGGACCCTAAGAAGTACGGCGGCTTCGAC
AGCCCCACCGTGGCCTATTCTGTGCTGGTGGTGGCCAAAGTGGAAAAGGGCAAGTCCAAGAAACTGAAGA
GTGTGAAAGAGCTGCTGGGGATCACCATCATGGAAAGAAGCAGCTTCGAGAAGAATCCCATCGACTTTCT
GGAAGCCAAGGGCTACAAAGAAGTGAAAAAGGACCTGATCATCAAGCTGCCTAAGTACTCCCTGTTCGAG
CTGGAAAACGGCCGGAAGAGAATGCTGGCCTCTGCCGGCGAACTGCAGAAGGGAAACGAACTGGCCCTGC
CCTCCAAATATGTGAACTTCCTGTACCTGGCCAGCCACTATGAGAAGCTGAAGGGCTCCCCCGAGGATAA
TGAGCAGAAACAGCTGTTTGTGGAACAGCACAAGCACTACCTGGACGAGATCATCGAGCAGATCAGCGAG
TTCTCCAAGAGAGTGATCCTGGCCGACGCTAATCTGGACAAAGTGCTGTCCGCCTACAACAAGCACCGGG
ATAAGCCCATCAGAGAGCAGGCCGAGAATATCATCCACCTGTTTACCCTGACCAATCTGGGAGCCCCTGC
CGCCTTCAAGTACTTTGACACCACCATCGACCGGAAGAGGTACACCAGCACCAAAGAGGTGCTGGACGCC
ACCCTGATCCACCAGAGCATCACCGGCCTGTACGAGACACGGATCGACCTGTCTCAGCTGGGAGGCGACA
AAAGGCCGGCGGCCACGAAAAAGGCCGGCCAGGCAAAAAAGAAAAAGTAAGAATTCCTAGAGCTCGCTGA
TCAGCCTCGACTGTGCCTTCTAGTTGCCAGCCATCTGTTGTTTGCCCCTCCCCCGTGCCTTCCTTGACCC
TGGAAGGTGCCACTCCCACTGTCCTTTCCTAATAAAATGAGGAAATTGCATCGCATTGTCTGAGTAGGTG
TCATTCTATTCTGGGGGGTGGGGTGGGGCAGGACAGCAAGGGGGAGGATTGGGAAGAGAATAGCAGGCAT
GCTGGGGAGCGGCCGCAGGAACCCCTAGTGATGGAGTTGGCCACTCCCTCTCTGCGCGCTCGCTCGCTCA
CTGAGGCCGGGCGACCAAAGGTCGCCCGACGCCCGGGCTTTGCCCGGGCGGCCTCAGTGAGCGAGCGAGC
GCGCAGCTGCCTGCAGGGGCGCCTGATGCGGTATTTTCTCCTTACGCATCTGTGCGGTATTTCACACCGC
ATA
[142 nt withheld, positions 5534-5675]
C
[141 nt withheld, positions 5677-5817]
CCTTTGACGTTGGAGTCCACGTTCTTT
[37 nt withheld, positions 5845-5881]
ACCCTATCTCGGGCTATTCTTTTGATTTATAAGGGATTTTGCCGATTTCGGCCTATTGGTTAAAAAATGA
GCTGATTTAACAAAAATTTAACGCGAATTTTAACAAAATATTAACGTTTACAATTTTATGGTGCACTCTC
AGTACAATCTGCTCTGATGCCGCATAGTTAAGCCAGCCCCGACACCCGCCAACACCCGCTGACGCGCCCT
GACGGGCTTGTCTGCTCCCGGCATCCGCTTACAGACAAGCTGTGACCGTCTCCGGGAGCTGCATGTGTCA
GAGGTTTTCACCGTCATCACCGAAACGCGCGAGACGAAAGGGCCTCGTGATACGCCTATTTTTATAGGTT
AATGTCATGATAATAATGGTTTCTTAGACGTCAGGTGGCACTTCCAGCCAGGACAGAAATGCCTCGACTT
CGCTGCTACCCAAGGTTGCCGGGTGACGCACACCGTGGAAACGGATGAAGGCACGAACCCAGTGGACATA
AGCCTGTTCGGTTCGTAAGCTGTAATGCAAGTAGCGTATGCGCTCACGCAACTGGTCCAGAACCTTGACC
GAACGCAGCGGTGGTAACGGCGCAGTGGCGGTTTTCATGGCTTGTTATGACTGTTTTTTTGGGGTACAGT
CTATGCCTCGGGCATCCAAGCAGCAAGCGCGTTACGCCGTGGGTCGATGTTTGATGTTATGGAGCAGCAA
CGATGTTACGCAGCAGGGCAGTCGCCCTAAAACAAAGTTAAACATTATGAGGGAAGCGGTGATCGCCGAA
GTATCGACTCAACTATCAGAGGTAGTTGGCGTCATCGAGCGCCATCTCGAACCGACGTTGCTGGCCGTAC
ATTTGTACGGCTCCGCAGTGGATGGCGGCCTGAAGCCACACAGTGATATTGATTTGCTGGTTACGGTGAC
CGTAAGGCTTGATGAAACAACGCGGCGAGCTTTGATCAACGACCTTTTGGAAACTTCGGCTTCCCCTGGA
GAGAGCGAGATTCTCCGCGCTGTAGAAGTCACCATTGTTGTGCACGACGACATCATTCCGTGGCGTTATC
CAGCTAAGCGCGAACTGCAATTTGGAGAATGGCAGCGCAATGACATTCTTGCAGGTATCTTCGAGCCAGC
CACGATCGACATTGATCTGGCTATCTTGCTGACAAAAGCAAGAGAACATAGCGTTGCCTTGGTAGGTCCA
GCGGCGGAGGAACTCTTTGATCCGGTTCCTGAACAGGATCTATTTGAGGCGCTAAATGAAACCTTAACGC
TATGGAACTCGCCGCCCGACTGGGCTGGCGATGAGCGAAATGTAGTGCTTACGTTGTCCCGCATTTGGTA
CAGCGCAGTAACCGGCAAAATCGCGCCGAAGGATGTCGCTGCCGACTGGGCAATGGAGCGCCTGCCGGCC
CAGTATCAGCCCGTCATACTTGAAGCTAGACAGGCTTATCTTGGACAAGAAGAAGATCGCTTGGCCTCGC
GCGCAGATCAGTTGGAAGAATTTGTCCACTACGTGAAAGGCGAGATCACCAAGGTAGTCGGCAAATAAAA
GCATTGGTAACTGTCAGACCAAGTTTACTCATATATACTTTAGATTGATTTAAAACTTCATTTTTAATTT
AAAAGGATCTAGGTGAAGATCCTTTTTGATAATCTCATGACCAAAATCCCTTAACGTGAGTTTTCGTTCC
ACTGAGCGTCAGACCCCGTAGAAAAGATCAAAGGATCTTCTTGAGATCCTTTTTTTCTGCGCGTAATCTG
CTGCTTGCAAACAAAAAAACCACCGCTACCAGCGGTGGTTTGTTTGCCGGATCAAGAGCTACCAACTCTT
TTTCCGAAGGTAACTGGCTTCAGCAGAGCGCAGATACCAAATACTGTCCTTCTAGTGTAGCCGTAGTTAG
GCCACCACTTCAAGAACTCTGTAGCACCGCCTACATACCTCGCTCTGCTAATCCTGTTACCAGTGGCTGC
TGCCAGTGGCGATAAGTCGTGTCTTACCGGGTTGGACTCAAGACGATAGTTACCGGATAAGGCGCAGCGG
TCGGGCTGAACGGGGGGTTCGTGCACACAGCCCAGCTTGGAGCGAACGACCTACACCGAACTGAGATACC
TACAGCGTGAGCTATGAGAAAGCGCCACGCTTCCCGAAGGGAGAAAGGCGGACAGGTATCCGGTAAGCGG
CAGGGTCGGAACAGGAGAGCGCACGAGGGAGCTTCCAGGGGGAAACGCCTGGTATCTTTATAGTCCTGTC
GGGTTTCGCCACCTCTGACTTGAGCGTCGATTTTTGTGATGCTCGTCAGGGGGGCGGAGCCTATGGAAAA
ACGCCAGCAACGCGGCCTTTTTACGGTTCCTGGCCTTTTGCTGGCCTTTTGCTCAGGTCTCAGAGGCATG
TGAGGGCCTATTTCCCATGATTCCTTCATATTTGCATATACGATACAAGGCTGTTAGAGAGATAATTGGA
ATTAATTTGACTGTAAACACAAAGATATTAGTACAAAATACGTGACGTAGAAAGTAATAATTTCTTGGGT
AGTTTGCAGTTTTAAAATTATGTTTTAAAATGGACTATCATATGCTTACCGTAACTTGAAAGTATTTCGA
TTTCTTGGCTTTATATATCTTGTGGAAAGGACGAAACACCGGGTCTTCGAGAAGACCTGTTTTAGAGCTA
GAAATAGCAAGTTAAAATAAGGCTAGTCCGTTATCAACTTGAAAAAGTGGCACCGAGTCGGTGCTTTTTT
GTTTTAGAGCTAGAAATAGCAAGTTAAAATAAGGCTAGTCCGTTTTTAGCGCGTGCGCCAATTCTGCAGA
CAAATGGCTCTAGAGGT
Features (pLannotate 1.2.2; 19 found; start..end, strand, type, name):
      8..293     +  enhancer       CMV enhancer: human cytomegalovirus immediate early enhancer; contains an 18-bp deletion relative to the standard CMV enhancer
    295..572     +  promoter       chicken β-actin promoter: No description available
    573..801     +  intron         hybrid intron: hybrid between chicken β-actin (CBA) and minute virus of mice (MMV) introns (Gray et al., 2011)
    939..2540    +  CDS            Cas9(N): N-terminal portion of Streptococcus pyogenes Cas9 (Zetsche et al., 2015)
   2541..5039    +  CDS            Cas9(C): C-terminal portion of Streptococcus pyogenes Cas9 (Zetsche et al., 2015)
   5040..5087    +  CDS            nucleoplasmin NLS: bipartite nuclear localization signal from nucleoplasmin
   5121..5232    +  polyA_signal   bGH poly(A) signal: bovine growth hormone polyadenylation signal
   5337..5477    +  repeat_region  AAV2 ITR: inverted terminal repeat of adeno-associated virus serotype 2 inverted
   5482..5533    -  misc_feature   bom (fragment): basis of mobility region from pBR322
   5552..5932    +  rep_origin     M13 ori (sequence partly withheld): M13 bacteriophage origin of replication; arrow indicates direction of (+) strand synthesis
   6008..6057    -  misc_feature   bom (fragment): basis of mobility region from pBR322
   6159..6194    -  CDS            rop (fragment): Rop protein, which maintains plasmids at low copy number; rop
   6366..6389    +  promoter       Pc promoter (fragment): intI1 (promoter lies within the coding sequence); class 1 integron promoter
   6565..6621    +  CDS            GmR (fragment): gentamycin acetyltransferase; aacC1; confers resistance to gentamycin
   6628..7419    +  CDS            SmR: aminoglycoside adenylyltransferase (Murphy, 1985); aadA; confers resistance to spectinomycin and streptomycin
   7602..8190    +  rep_origin     ori: high-copy-number ColE1/pMB1/pBR322/pUC origin of replication
   8263..8503    +  promoter       U6 promoter: RNA polymerase III promoter for human U6 snRNA
   8530..8605    +  misc_RNA       gRNA scaffold: guide RNA scaffold for the Streptococcus pyogenes CRISPR/Cas9 system
   8612..8655    +  misc_RNA       gRNA scaffold (fragment): guide RNA scaffold for the Streptococcus pyogenes CRISPR/Cas9 system
