[The description below was written by a language model from this plasmid's Addgene catalogue record and pLannotate feature annotations shown in this document.]
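Description:
pX330S-7 is an 8.7 kb mammalian CRISPR expression plasmid built on a high-copy pUC-type backbone and derived in part from the pX330 Cas9/guide RNA vector. It is propagated in E. coli through the ColE1/pUC origin and selected with spectinomycin via the aadA (SmR) aminoglycoside adenylyltransferase gene. The backbone also carries an M13/f1 phage origin, a single AAV2 ITR remnant inherited from the parental vector, and short fragments of bom, rop, a class 1 integron promoter and a gentamicin resistance gene. These fragments appear to be leftovers from the source of the resistance cassette rather than functional parts.

The payload consists of two expression units. The first drives human codon-optimised Streptococcus pyogenes Cas9 nuclease from the CBh promoter, annotated here as its components: a CMV enhancer, the chicken β-actin promoter and a hybrid CBA/MVM intron. The Cas9 coding sequence, which the annotation software splits into N- and C-terminal segments although they are contiguous, carries an N-terminal 3xFLAG tag according to the catalogue entry. It ends in a nucleoplasmin bipartite nuclear localisation signal, followed by the bovine growth hormone polyadenylation signal. The second unit is a human U6 RNA polymerase III promoter upstream of the S. pyogenes guide RNA scaffold, with a gap between them where a target-specific spacer would be placed; a second, partial scaffold fragment lies just downstream.

The associated publication describes an all-in-one vector system for multiplex genome engineering in human cells, and the name suggests this plasmid is one member of a numbered series in that system. However, the record does not state its specific position or how the guide cassettes are assembled.
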