Addgene plasmid #58783: pX330S-7
Purpose: Expresses Cas9 nuclease and gRNA
Depositing lab: Takashi Yamamoto. Depositing organization: Hiroshima University. Publication: Multiplex genome engineering in human cells using all-in-one CRISPR/Cas9 vector system. Sakuma T, Nishikawa A, Kume S, Chayama K, Yamamoto T. Sci Rep. 2014 Jun 23;4:5400. doi: 10.1038/srep05400. PubMed 24954249.
Backbone
  Vector backbone: pUC ori vector
  Vector type: Mammalian Expression, CRISPR
Growth in bacteria
  Bacterial resistance: Spectinomycin, 50 μg/mL
  Growth temperature: 37°C
  Growth strain: Stbl3
  Copy number: High Copy
Gene/Insert
  Gene/Insert name: humanized S. pyogenes Cas9 nuclease (alt names: SpCas9; hSpCas9)
  Species: S. pyogenes
  Insert size (bp): 4272
  Promoter: CBh
  Tag / fusion protein: 3xFLAG (N terminal on insert)
  Cloning method: Unknown
  Sequencing primers: 5′ actatcatatgcttaccgtaac
Resource information
  A portion of this plasmid was derived from a plasmid made by: Feng Zhang
Terms and licenses: Academic/Nonprofit Terms; Industry Terms: Not Available to Industry
How to cite: pX330S-7 was a gift from Takashi Yamamoto (Addgene plasmid # 58783 ; http://n2t.net/addgene:58783 ; RRID:Addgene_58783)
