>Addgene plasmid #58783 | pX330S-7 | addgene partial sequence | sequence record 95619 | pBR322ori-F 5'-GGGAAACGCCTGGTATCTTT-3'
AACGCGGCCTTTTTACGGTTCCTGGCCTTTTGCTGGCCTTTTGCTCAGGTCTCAGAGGCATGTGAGGGCC
TATTTCCCATGATTCCTTCATATTTGCATATACGATACAAGGCTGTTAGAGAGATAATTGGAATTAATTT
GACTGTAAACACAAAGATATTAGTACAAAATACGTGACGTAGAAAGTAATAATTTCTTGGGTAGTTTGCA
GTTTTAAAATTATGTTTTAAAATGGACTATCATATGCTTACCGTAACTTGAAAGTATTTCGATTTCTTGG
CTTTATATATCTTGTGGAAAGGACGAAACACCGGGTCTTCGAGAAGACCTGTTTTAGAGCTAGAAATAGC
AAGTT
