>Addgene plasmid #58783 | pX330S-7 | addgene partial sequence | sequence record 95655 | CAGenhancer-F 5'-GGGCGTACTTGGCATATGAT-3'
AATACTCCACCCATTGACGTCAATGGAAAGTCCCTATTGGCGTTACTATTGACGTCAATGGGCGGGGGTC
GTTGGGCGGTCAGCCAGGCGGGCCATTTACCGTAAGTTATGTAACGGGTCTCAACCTCTAGAGCCATTTG
TCTGCAGAATTGGCGCACGCGCTAAAAACGGACTAGCCTTATTTTAACTTGCTATTTCTAGCTCTAAAAC
AAAAAAGCACCGACTCGGTGCCACTTTTTCAAGTTGATAACGGACTAGCCTTATTTTAACTTGCTATTTC
TAGCTCTAAAACAGGTCTTCTCGAAGACCCGGTGTTTCGTCCTTTCCACAAGATATATAAAGCCAAGAAA
TCGAAATACTTTCAAGTTACGGTAAGCATATGATAGTCCATTTTAAAACATAATTTTAAAACTGCAAACT
ACCCAAGAAATTATTACTTTCTACGTCACGTATTTTGTACTAATATCTTTGTGTTTACAGTCAAATTAAT
TCCAATTATCTCTCTAACAGCCTTGTATCG
