>Addgene plasmid #58783 | pX330S-7 | addgene partial sequence | sequence record 95656 | hSpCas9-R1 5'-CGCTCGTGCTTCTTATCCTC-3'
AGAAGCTGTCGTCCACCTTGGCCATCTCGTTGCTGAAGATCTCTTGCAGATAGCAGATCCGGTTCTTCCG
TCTGGTGTATCTTCTTCTGGCGGTTCTCTTCAGCCGGGTGGCCTCGGCTGTTTCGCCGCTGTCGAACAGC
AGGGCTCCGATCAGGTTCTTCTTGATGCTGTGCCGGTCGGTGTTGCCCAGCACCTTGAATTTCTTGCTGG
GCACCTTGTACTCGTCGGTGATCACGGCCCAGCCCACAGAGTTGGTGCCGATGTCCAGGCCGATGCTGTA
CTTCTTGTCGGCTGCTGGGACTCCGTGGATACCGACCTTCCGCTTCTTCTTTGGGGCCATCTTATCGTCA
TCGTCTTTGTAATCAATATCATGATCCTTGTAGTCTCCGTCGTGGTCCTTATAGTCCATGGTGGCACCGG
TCCAACCTGAAAAAAAGTGATTTCAGGCAGGTGCTCCAGGTAATTAAACATTAATACCCCACCAACCAAC
CATCCCTTAAACCCTTACCTCTTGCTCAGCTAATTACAG
